Addgene plasmid #187910: EGFP-Ubiquitin
Purpose: Mammalian cell expression of EGFP-tagged Ubiquitin
Depositing lab: Erika Holzbaur. Depositing organization: University of Pennsylvania. Publication: Damaged mitochondria recruit the effector NEMO to activate NF-kappaB signaling. Harding O, Holzer E, Riley JF, Martens S, Holzbaur ELF. Mol Cell. 2023 Sep 7;83(17):3188-3204.e7. doi: 10.1016/j.molcel.2023.08.005. PubMed 37683611.
Backbone
  Vector backbone: pEGFP-C1
  Backbone manufacturer: Clontech
  Backbone size w/o insert (bp): 4000
  Total vector size (bp): 5000
  Vector type: Mammalian Expression
  Selectable markers: Neomycin (select with G418)
Growth in bacteria
  Bacterial resistance: Kanamycin, 50 μg/mL
  Growth temperature: 37°C
  Growth strain: DH5alpha
  Copy number: High Copy
Gene/Insert
  Gene/Insert name: UBB (alt name: ubiquitin)
  Species: H. sapiens (human)
  Insert size (bp): 1000
  GenBank ID: NM_001281716.2
  Entrez Gene: UBB (a.k.a. HEL-S-50)
  Promoter: CMV
  Tag / fusion protein: EGFP (N terminal on insert)
  Cloning method: Restriction Enzyme; 5′ cloning site NheI (not destroyed); 3′ cloning site HindIII (not destroyed)
  Sequencing primers: 5′ Not 5' Sequencing Primer: pd0.5-EGFP-C 5'-GACCACTACCAGCAGAACACavailable; 3′ NA
Resource information
  A portion of this plasmid was derived from a plasmid made by: mRFP-Ubiquitin clone from Addgene 11935
Terms and licenses: Academic/Nonprofit Terms; Industry Terms: Not Available to Industry
Depositor comments: Please visit https://www.biorxiv.org/content/10.1101/2022.06.21.496850v1 for bioRxiv preprint.
How to cite: EGFP-Ubiquitin was a gift from Erika Holzbaur (Addgene plasmid # 187910 ; http://n2t.net/addgene:187910 ; RRID:Addgene_187910)
