[The description below was written by a language model from this plasmid's Addgene catalogue record and pLannotate feature annotations shown in this document.]
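Description:
EGFP-Ubiquitin is a mammalian expression plasmid built on the Clontech pEGFP-C1 backbone, with a sequenced length of about 4.9 kb. It is propagated in E. coli from a high-copy ColE1/pUC-type origin. A single Tn5 aminoglycoside phosphotransferase gene (NeoR/KanR) provides selection in both hosts. In bacteria it is driven by a bla-type promoter and confers kanamycin resistance. In mammalian cells it is driven by the SV40 enhancer/early promoter, terminated by the HSV TK polyadenylation signal, and allows G418 selection of stable lines. The backbone also carries an f1 origin for single-stranded DNA production and an SV40 origin, which permits episomal replication in cells that express SV40 large T antigen. The short annotated "large T antigen", "ble" and bGH poly(A) fragments are most likely residual backbone sequence or incidental homology matches, not functional elements.

The expression cassette uses the human CMV immediate-early enhancer and promoter to drive EGFP. EGFP is followed by a short stretch of polylinker sequence and then a 228 bp ubiquitin coding sequence, with the SV40 polyadenylation signal downstream. The catalogue lists the insert as human UBB with a nominal size of about 1 kb, but the annotated ubiquitin feature corresponds to a single 76-residue ubiquitin unit rather than a polyubiquitin repeat. The annotation tool matched it to a non-human Swiss-Prot entry, which is consistent with ubiquitin's very high sequence conservation. Placing EGFP at the N terminus leaves the ubiquitin C terminus free, as is needed for conjugation to substrates. The ubiquitin portion was derived from an earlier mRFP-ubiquitin plasmid. The construct serves as a fluorescent reporter of ubiquitin localisation in mammalian cells, and the associated study concerned recruitment of signalling effectors to damaged mitochondria.
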