Features (pLannotate 1.2.2; 18 found; start..end, strand, type, name):
     61..364     +  enhancer       CMV enhancer: human cytomegalovirus immediate early enhancer
    365..568     +  promoter       CMV promoter: human cytomegalovirus (CMV) immediate early promoter
    613..1329    +  CDS            EGFP: EGFP is a basic (constitutively fluorescent) green fluorescent protein published in 1996, derived from Aequorea victoria. It is reported to be a rapidly-maturing weak dimer with moderate acid sensitivity.
   1330..1359    +  misc_feature   MCS (fragment): multiple cloning site
   1366..1593    +  CDS            UBIQ_CERCA: Experimental evidence at protein level: Swiss-Prot protein existence level 1. Ubiquitin exists either covalently attached to another protein, or free (unanchored). When covalently bound, it is conjugated to target proteins via an isopeptide bond either as a monomer (monoubiquitin), a polymer linked via different Lys residues of the ubiquitin (polyubiquitin chains) or a linear polymer linked via the initiator Met of the ubiquitin (linear polyubiquitin chains). Polyubiquitin chains, when attached to a target protein, have different functions depending on the Lys residue of the ubiquitin that is
   1597..1622    +  misc_feature   MCS (fragment): multiple cloning site
   1634..1718    +  CDS            large T antigen (fragment): large T antigen from SV40 (simian virus 40)
   1741..1862    +  polyA_signal   SV40 poly(A) signal: SV40 polyadenylation signal
   1896..2324    -  rep_origin     f1 ori (sequence partly withheld): f1 bacteriophage origin of replication; arrow indicates direction of (+) strand synthesis
   2351..2455    +  promoter       AmpR promoter: bla
   2498..2569    +  promoter       SV40 promoter (fragment): SV40 enhancer and early promoter
   2570..2641    +  promoter       SV40 promoter (fragment): SV40 enhancer and early promoter
   2645..2779    +  rep_origin     SV40 ori: SV40 origin of replication
   2828..3622    +  CDS            NeoR/KanR: aminoglycoside phosphotransferase from Tn5; aph(3')-II (or nptII); confers resistance to neomycin, kanamycin, and G418 (Geneticin®)
   3643..3795    +  CDS            ble (fragment): BLE_KLEPN - Experimental evidence at protein level: Swiss-Prot protein existence level 1. Binding protein with a strong affinity to the bleomycin family of antibiotics. Binds to CL990; an antimitotic-antibiotic compound. From Klebsiella pneumoniae.
   3854..3901    +  polyA_signal   HSV TK poly(A) signal: herpes simplex virus thymidine kinase polyadenylation signal (Cole and Stacy, 1985)
   3992..4008    -  polyA_signal   bGH poly(A) signal (fragment): bovine growth hormone polyadenylation signal
   4230..4818    +  rep_origin     ori: high-copy-number ColE1/pMB1/pBR322/pUC origin of replication
>Addgene plasmid #187910 | EGFP-Ubiquitin | addgene full sequence | sequence record 390149 | Addgene NGS Result
TAGTTATTAATAGTAATCAATTACGGGGTCATTAGTTCATAGCCCATATATGGAGTTCCGCGTTACATAA
CTTACGGTAAATGGCCCGCCTGGCTGACCGCCCAACGACCCCCGCCCATTGACGTCAATAATGACGTATG
TTCCCATAGTAACGCCAATAGGGACTTTCCATTGACGTCAATGGGTGGAGTATTTACGGTAAACTGCCCA
CTTGGCAGTACATCAAGTGTATCATATGCCAAGTACGCCCCCTATTGACGTCAATGACGGTAAATGGCCC
GCCTGGCATTATGCCCAGTACATGACCTTATGGGACTTTCCTACTTGGCAGTACATCTACGTATTAGTCA
TCGCTATTACCATGGTGATGCGGTTTTGGCAGTACATCAATGGGCGTGGATAGCGGTTTGACTCACGGGG
ATTTCCAAGTCTCCACCCCATTGACGTCAATGGGAGTTTGTTTTGGCACCAAAATCAACGGGACTTTCCA
AAATGTCGTAACAACTCCGCCCCATTGACGCAAATGGGCGGTAGGCGTGTACGGTGGGAGGTCTATATAA
GCAGAGCTGGTTTAGTGAACCGTCAGATCCGCTAGCGCTACCGGTCGCCACCATGGTGAGCAAGGGCGAG
GAGCTGTTCACCGGGGTGGTGCCCATCCTGGTCGAGCTGGACGGCGACGTAAACGGCCACAAGTTCAGCG
TGTCCGGCGAGGGCGAGGGCGATGCCACCTACGGCAAGCTGACCCTGAAGTTCATCTGCACCACCGGCAA
GCTGCCCGTGCCCTGGCCCACCCTCGTGACCACCCTGACCTACGGCGTGCAGTGCTTCAGCCGCTACCCC
GACCACATGAAGCAGCACGACTTCTTCAAGTCCGCCATGCCCGAAGGCTACGTCCAGGAGCGCACCATCT
TCTTCAAGGACGACGGCAACTACAAGACCCGCGCCGAGGTGAAGTTCGAGGGCGACACCCTGGTGAACCG
CATCGAGCTGAAGGGCATCGACTTCAAGGAGGACGGCAACATCCTGGGGCACAAGCTGGAGTACAACTAC
AACAGCCACAACGTCTATATCATGGCCGACAAGCAGAAGAACGGCATCAAGGTGAACTTCAAGATCCGCC
ACAACATCGAGGACGGCAGCGTGCAGCTCGCCGACCACTACCAGCAGAACACCCCCATCGGCGACGGCCC
CGTGCTGCTGCCCGACAACCACTACCTGAGCACCCAGTCCGCCCTGAGCAAAGACCCCAACGAGAAGCGC
GATCACATGGTCCTGCTGGAGTTCGTGACCGCCGCCGGGATCACTCTCGGCATGGACGAGCTGTACAAGT
CCGGACTCAGATCTCGAGCTCAAGCTTCGGGCCGCATGCAGATCTTCGTGAAGACTCTGACTGGTAAGAC
CATCACCCTCGAGGTTGAGCCCAGTGACACCATTGAGAATGTCAAGGCAAAGATCCAAGATAAGGAAGGC
ATCCCTCCTGACCAGCAGAGGCTGATCTTTGCTGGAAAACAGCTGGAAGATGGGCGCACCCTGTCTGACT
ACAACATCCAGAAAGAGTCCACCCTGCACCTGGTACTCCGTCTCAGAGGTGGGTGAGGTACCGCGGGCCC
GGGATCCACCGGATCTAGATAACTGATCATAATCAGCCATACCACATTTGTAGAGGTTTTACTTGCTTTA
AAAAACCTCCCACACCTCCCCCTGAACCTGAAACATAAAATGAATGCAATTGTTGTTGTTAACTTGTTTA
TTGCAGCTTATAATGGTTACAAATAAAGCAATAGCATCACAAATTTCACAAATAAAGCATTTTTTTCACT
GCATTCTAGTTGTGGTTTGTCCAAACTCATCAATGTATCTTAACGCGTAAATTGTAAGCGTTAATATTTT
GTTAAAATTCGCGTTAAATTTTTGTTAAATCAGCTCATTTTTTAACCAATAGGCCGAAATCGGCAAAATC
CCTTATAAATCAAAAGAATAGACCGAGATAGGGT
[37 nt withheld, positions 1995-2031]
AAAGAACGTGGACTCCAACGTCAAAGG
[49 nt withheld, positions 2059-2107]
T
[91 nt withheld, positions 2109-2199]
G
[124 nt withheld, positions 2201-2324]
CAGGTGGCACTTTTCGGGGAAATGTGCGCGGAACCCCTATTTGTTTATTTTTCTAAATACATTCAAATAT
GTATCCGCTCATGAGACAATAACCCTGATAAATGCTTCAATAATATTGAAAAAGGAAGAGTCCTGAGGCG
GAAAGAACCAGCTGTGGAATGTGTGTCAGTTAGGGTGTGGAAAGTCCCCAGGCTCCCCAGCAGGCAGAAG
TATGCAAAGCATGCATCTCAATTAGTCAGCAACCAGGTGTGGAAAGTCCCCAGGCTCCCCAGCAGGCAGA
AGTATGCAAAGCATGCATCTCAATTAGTCAGCAACCATAGTCCCGCCCCTAACTCCGCCCAGTTCCGCCC
ATTCTCCGCCCCATGGCTGACTAATTTTTTTTATTTATGCAGAGGCCGAGGCCGCCTCGGCCTCTGAGCT
ATTCCAGAAGTAGTGAGGAGGCTTTTTTGGAGGCCTAGGCTTTTGCAAAGATCGATCAAGAGACAGGATG
AGGATCGTTTCGCATGATTGAACAAGATGGATTGCACGCAGGTTCTCCGGCCGCTTGGGTGGAGAGGCTA
TTCGGCTATGACTGGGCACAACAGACAATCGGCTGCTCTGATGCCGCCGTGTTCCGGCTGTCAGCGCAGG
GGCGCCCGGTTCTTTTTGTCAAGACCGACCTGTCCGGTGCCCTGAATGAACTGCAAGACGAGGCAGCGCG
GCTATCGTGGCTGGCCACGACGGGCGTTCCTTGCGCAGCTGTGCTCGACGTTGTCACTGAAGCGGGAAGG
GACTGGCTGCTATTGGGCGAAGTGCCGGGGCAGGATCTCCTGTCATCTCACCTTGCTCCTGCCGAGAAAG
TATCCATCATGGCTGATGCAATGCGGCGGCTGCATACGCTTGATCCGGCTACCTGCCCATTCGACCACCA
AGCGAAACATCGCATCGAGCGAGCACGTACTCGGATGGAAGCCGGTCTTGTCGATCAGGATGATCTGGAC
GAAGAGCATCAGGGGCTCGCGCCAGCCGAACTGTTCGCCAGGCTCAAGGCGAGCATGCCCGACGGCGAGG
ATCTCGTCGTGACCCATGGCGATGCCTGCTTGCCGAATATCATGGTGGAAAATGGCCGCTTTTCTGGATT
CATCGACTGTGGCCGGCTGGGTGTGGCGGACCGCTATCAGGACATAGCGTTGGCTACCCGTGATATTGCT
GAAGAGCTTGGCGGCGAATGGGCTGACCGCTTCCTCGTGCTTTACGGTATCGCCGCTCCCGATTCGCAGC
GCATCGCCTTCTATCGCCTTCTTGACGAGTTCTTCTGAGCGGGACTCTGGGGTTCGAAATGACCGACCAA
GCGACGCCCAACCTGCCATCACGAGATTTCGATTCCACCGCCGCCTTCTATGAAAGGTTGGGCTTCGGAA
TCGTTTTCCGGGACGCCGGCTGGATGATCCTCCAGCGCGGGGATCTCATGCTGGAGTTCTTCGCCCACCC
TAGGGGGAGGCTAACTGAAACACGGAAGGAGACAATACCGGAAGGAACCCGCGCTATGACGGCAATAAAA
AGACAGAATAAAACGCACGGTGTTGGGTCGTTTGTTCATAAACGCGGGGTTCGGTCCCAGGGCTGGCACT
CTGTCGATACCCCACCGAGACCCCATTGGGGCCAATACGCCCGCGTTTCTTCCTTTTCCCCACCCCACCC
CCCAAGTTCGGGTGAAGGCCCAGGGCTCGCAGCCAACGTCGGGGCGGCAGGCCCTGCCATAGCCTCAGGT
TACTCATATATACTTTAGATTGATTTAAAACTTCATTTTTAATTTAAAAGGATCTAGGTGAAGATCCTTT
TTGATAATCTCATGACCAAAATCCCTTAACGTGAGTTTTCGTTCCACTGAGCGTCAGACCCCGTAGAAAA
GATCAAAGGATCTTCTTGAGATCCTTTTTTTCTGCGCGTAATCTGCTGCTTGCAAACAAAAAAACCACCG
CTACCAGCGGTGGTTTGTTTGCCGGATCAAGAGCTACCAACTCTTTTTCCGAAGGTAACTGGCTTCAGCA
GAGCGCAGATACCAAATACTGTTCTTCTAGTGTAGCCGTAGTTAGGCCACCACTTCAAGAACTCTGTAGC
ACCGCCTACATACCTCGCTCTGCTAATCCTGTTACCAGTGGCTGCTGCCAGTGGCGATAAGTCGTGTCTT
ACCGGGTTGGACTCAAGACGATAGTTACCGGATAAGGCGCAGCGGTCGGGCTGAACGGGGGGTTCGTGCA
CACAGCCCAGCTTGGAGCGAACGACCTACACCGAACTGAGATACCTACAGCGTGAGCTATGAGAAAGCGC
CACGCTTCCCGAAGGGAGAAAGGCGGACAGGTATCCGGTAAGCGGCAGGGTCGGAACAGGAGAGCGCACG
AGGGAGCTTCCAGGGGGAAACGCCTGGTATCTTTATAGTCCTGTCGGGTTTCGCCACCTCTGACTTGAGC
GTCGATTTTTGTGATGCTCGTCAGGGGGGCGGAGCCTATGGAAAAACGCCAGCAACGCGGCCTTTTTACG
GTTCCTGGCCTTTTGCTGGCCTTTTGCTCACATGTTCTTTCCTGCGTTATCCCCTGATTCTGTGGATAAC
CGTATTACCGCCATGCAT
